Addgene plasmid #31866: pLSSmKate1-N1
Depositing lab: Vladislav Verkhusha. Depositing organization: Albert Einstein College of Medicine. Publication: Monomeric red fluorescent proteins with a large Stokes shift. Piatkevich KD, Hulit J, Subach OM, Wu B, Abdulla A, Segall JE, Verkhusha VV. Proc Natl Acad Sci U S A. 2010 Mar 23;107(12):5369-74. Epub 2010 Mar 8. 10.1073/pnas.0914365107 PubMed 20212155.
Backbone
  Vector backbone: N1
  Backbone manufacturer: Clontech
  Backbone size w/o insert (bp): 3998
  Modifications to backbone: none
  Vector type: Mammalian Expression
  Selectable markers: Neomycin (select with G418)
Growth in bacteria
  Bacterial resistance: Kanamycin, 50 μg/mL
  Growth temperature: 37°C
  Growth strain: DH5alpha
  Copy number: High Copy
Gene/Insert
  Gene/Insert name: LSS-mKate1
  Insert size (bp): 717
  Mutation: K69Y/P131T/S148G/M167E/T183S/M196V compared to mKate but numbering is relative to EGFP
  Promoter: CMV
  Cloning method: Restriction Enzyme; 5′ cloning site AgeI (not destroyed); 3′ cloning site NotI (not destroyed)
  Sequencing primers: 5′ CMV-F
Terms and licenses: Academic/Nonprofit Terms; Industry Terms: Not Available to Industry
How to cite: pLSSmKate1-N1 was a gift from Vladislav Verkhusha (Addgene plasmid # 31866 ; http://n2t.net/addgene:31866 ; RRID:Addgene_31866)
