[The description below was written by a language model from this plasmid's Addgene catalogue record and pLannotate feature annotations shown in this document.]
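Description:
pLSSmKate1-N1 is a mammalian expression plasmid built on the Clontech N1 backbone, in which the fluorescent protein coding sequence has been replaced by LSS-mKate1, cloned between AgeI and NotI sites that both remain intact. The full sequence record is 4,715 nt, consistent with a roughly 4 kb backbone plus a 717 bp insert. In bacteria it replicates from a high-copy ColE1/pUC-type origin and is selected with kanamycin. An f1 origin is also present, which would allow single-stranded DNA production. A single NeoR/KanR (Tn5 aminoglycoside phosphotransferase) gene serves both hosts. A bacterial bla-type promoter drives it in E. coli, while the adjacent SV40 enhancer/early promoter and a downstream HSV TK polyadenylation signal support expression in mammalian cells for G418 selection of stable lines. The short large T antigen, ble and bGH poly(A) fragments in the annotation appear to be partial matches to backbone sequence rather than functional elements.

The payload is expressed from the human CMV immediate early enhancer and promoter and terminated by an SV40 poly(A) signal. LSS-mKate1 is a monomeric, constitutively fluorescent red protein with a large Stokes shift, derived from an Entacmaea quadricolor protein and annotated as having very low acid sensitivity. Relative to mKate it carries K69Y, P131T, S148G, M167E, T183S and M196V, numbered according to EGFP alignment. The multiple cloning site lies between the promoter and the fluorescent protein, so a gene of interest can be inserted in frame upstream to give a fusion with LSS-mKate1 at its C-terminus. Without an insert, the plasmid expresses the free fluorescent protein. It suits protein tagging and imaging applications that exploit the wide separation between excitation and emission.
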