Features (pLannotate 1.2.2; 14 found; start..end, strand, type, name):
     61..364     +  enhancer       CMV enhancer: human cytomegalovirus immediate early enhancer
    365..568     +  promoter       CMV promoter: human cytomegalovirus (CMV) immediate early promoter
    591..671     +  misc_feature   MCS: multiple cloning site
    679..1377    +  CDS            LSS-mKate1: LSS-mKate1 is a basic (constitutively fluorescent) long stokes shift fluorescent protein published in 2010, derived from Entacmaea quadricolor. It has very low acid sensitivity.
   1397..1480    +  CDS            large T antigen (fragment): large T antigen from SV40 (simian virus 40)
   1503..1624    +  polyA_signal   SV40 poly(A) signal: SV40 polyadenylation signal
   1658..2086    -  rep_origin     f1 ori (sequence partly withheld): f1 bacteriophage origin of replication; arrow indicates direction of (+) strand synthesis
   2113..2217    +  promoter       AmpR promoter: bla
   2219..2576    +  promoter       SV40 promoter: SV40 enhancer and early promoter
   2611..3405    +  CDS            NeoR/KanR: aminoglycoside phosphotransferase from Tn5; aph(3')-II (or nptII); confers resistance to neomycin, kanamycin, and G418 (Geneticin®)
   3426..3578    +  CDS            ble (fragment): BLE_KLEPN - Experimental evidence at protein level: Swiss-Prot protein existence level 1. Binding protein with a strong affinity to the bleomycin family of antibiotics. Binds to CL990; an antimitotic-antibiotic compound. From Klebsiella pneumoniae.
   3637..3684    +  polyA_signal   HSV TK poly(A) signal: herpes simplex virus thymidine kinase polyadenylation signal (Cole and Stacy, 1985)
   3775..3791    -  polyA_signal   bGH poly(A) signal (fragment): bovine growth hormone polyadenylation signal
   4013..4601    +  rep_origin     ori: high-copy-number ColE1/pMB1/pBR322/pUC origin of replication
>Addgene plasmid #31866 | pLSSmKate1-N1 | depositor full sequence | sequence record 35978 | pLSSmKate1-N1 sequence 4715 bps
TAGTTATTAATAGTAATCAATTACGGGGTCATTAGTTCATAGCCCATATATGGAGTTCCGCGTTACATAA
CTTACGGTAAATGGCCCGCCTGGCTGACCGCCCAACGACCCCCGCCCATTGACGTCAATAATGACGTATG
TTCCCATAGTAACGCCAATAGGGACTTTCCATTGACGTCAATGGGTGGAGTATTTACGGTAAACTGCCCA
CTTGGCAGTACATCAAGTGTATCATATGCCAAGTACGCCCCCTATTGACGTCAATGACGGTAAATGGCCC
GCCTGGCATTATGCCCAGTACATGACCTTATGGGACTTTCCTACTTGGCAGTACATCTACGTATTAGTCA
TCGCTATTACCATGGTGATGCGGTTTTGGCAGTACATCAATGGGCGTGGATAGCGGTTTGACTCACGGGG
ATTTCCAAGTCTCCACCCCATTGACGTCAATGGGAGTTTGTTTTGGCACCAAAATCAACGGGACTTTCCA
AAATGTCGTAACAACTCCGCCCCATTGACGCAAATGGGCGGTAGGCGTGTACGGTGGGAGGTCTATATAA
GCAGAGCTGGTTTAGTGAACCGTCAGATCCGCTAGCGCTACCGGACTCAGATCTCGAGCTCAAGCTTCGA
ATTCTGCAGTCGACGGTACCGCGGGCCCGGGATCCACCGGTCGCCACCATGAGCGAGCTGATTAAGGAGA
ACATGCACATGAAGCTGTACATGGAAGGCACCGTGAACAACCACCACTTCAAGTGCACATCCGAGGGCGA
AGGCAAGCCCTACGAGGGCACCCAGACCATGAGAATCAAGGTGGTCGAGGGCGGCCCTCTACCCTTCGCC
TTCGACATCTTGGCTACCAGCTTCATGTACGGCAGCTACACCTTCATCAACCACACCCAGGGCATCCCCG
ACTTCTTTAAGCAGTCCTTCCCTGAGGGCTTCACATGGGAGAGAGTCACCACATACGAAGACGGGGGCGT
GCTGACCGCTACCCAGGACACCAGCCTCCAGGACGGTTGCCTCATCTACAACGTCAAGATCAGAGGGGTG
AACTTCACATCCAACGGCCCTGTGATGCAGAAGAAAACACTCGGCTGGGAGGCCGGGACCGAGATGCTGT
ACCCCGCTGACGGCGGCCTGGAAGGCAGAAGCGACGAGGCCCTGAAGCTCGTGGGCGGGGGCCACCTGAT
CTGCAACTTGAAGAGCACATACAGATCCAAGAAACCCGCTAAGAATCTCAAGGTGCCCGGCGTCTACTAT
GTGGACCGAAGACTGGAAAGAATCAAGGAGGCCGACAAAGAGACCTACGTCGAGCAGCACGAGGTGGCTG
TGGCCAGATACTGCGACCTCCCTAGCAAACTGGGGCACAAGCTTAATTAAAGCGGCCGCGACTCTAGATC
ATAATCAGCCATACCACATTTGTAGAGGTTTTACTTGCTTTAAAAAACCTCCCACACCTCCCCCTGAACC
TGAAACATAAAATGAATGCAATTGTTGTTGTTAACTTGTTTATTGCAGCTTATAATGGTTACAAATAAAG
CAATAGCATCACAAATTTCACAAATAAAGCATTTTTTTCACTGCATTCTAGTTGTGGTTTGTCCAAACTC
ATCAATGTATCTTAAGGCGTAAATTGTAAGCGTTAATATTTTGTTAAAATTCGCGTTAAATTTTTGTTAA
ATCAGCTCATTTTTTAACCAATAGGCCGAAATCGGCAAAATCCCTTATAAATCAAAAGAATAGACCGAGA
TAGGGT
[37 nt withheld, positions 1757-1793]
AAAGAACGTGGACTCCAACGTCAAAGG
[49 nt withheld, positions 1821-1869]
T
[91 nt withheld, positions 1871-1961]
G
[124 nt withheld, positions 1963-2086]
CAGGTGGCACTTTTCGGGGAAATGTGCGCGGAACCCCTATTTGTTTATTTTTCTAAATACATTCAAATAT
GTATCCGCTCATGAGACAATAACCCTGATAAATGCTTCAATAATATTGAAAAAGGAAGAGTCCTGAGGCG
GAAAGAACCAGCTGTGGAATGTGTGTCAGTTAGGGTGTGGAAAGTCCCCAGGCTCCCCAGCAGGCAGAAG
TATGCAAAGCATGCATCTCAATTAGTCAGCAACCAGGTGTGGAAAGTCCCCAGGCTCCCCAGCAGGCAGA
AGTATGCAAAGCATGCATCTCAATTAGTCAGCAACCATAGTCCCGCCCCTAACTCCGCCCATCCCGCCCC
TAACTCCGCCCAGTTCCGCCCATTCTCCGCCCCATGGCTGACTAATTTTTTTTATTTATGCAGAGGCCGA
GGCCGCCTCGGCCTCTGAGCTATTCCAGAAGTAGTGAGGAGGCTTTTTTGGAGGCCTAGGCTTTTGCAAA
GATCGATCAAGAGACAGGATGAGGATCGTTTCGCATGATTGAACAAGATGGATTGCACGCAGGTTCTCCG
GCCGCTTGGGTGGAGAGGCTATTCGGCTATGACTGGGCACAACAGACAATCGGCTGCTCTGATGCCGCCG
TGTTCCGGCTGTCAGCGCAGGGGCGCCCGGTTCTTTTTGTCAAGACCGACCTGTCCGGTGCCCTGAATGA
ACTGCAAGACGAGGCAGCGCGGCTATCGTGGCTGGCCACGACGGGCGTTCCTTGCGCAGCTGTGCTCGAC
GTTGTCACTGAAGCGGGAAGGGACTGGCTGCTATTGGGCGAAGTGCCGGGGCAGGATCTCCTGTCATCTC
ACCTTGCTCCTGCCGAGAAAGTATCCATCATGGCTGATGCAATGCGGCGGCTGCATACGCTTGATCCGGC
TACCTGCCCATTCGACCACCAAGCGAAACATCGCATCGAGCGAGCACGTACTCGGATGGAAGCCGGTCTT
GTCGATCAGGATGATCTGGACGAAGAGCATCAGGGGCTCGCGCCAGCCGAACTGTTCGCCAGGCTCAAGG
CGAGCATGCCCGACGGCGAGGATCTCGTCGTGACCCATGGCGATGCCTGCTTGCCGAATATCATGGTGGA
AAATGGCCGCTTTTCTGGATTCATCGACTGTGGCCGGCTGGGTGTGGCGGACCGCTATCAGGACATAGCG
TTGGCTACCCGTGATATTGCTGAAGAGCTTGGCGGCGAATGGGCTGACCGCTTCCTCGTGCTTTACGGTA
TCGCCGCTCCCGATTCGCAGCGCATCGCCTTCTATCGCCTTCTTGACGAGTTCTTCTGAGCGGGACTCTG
GGGTTCGAAATGACCGACCAAGCGACGCCCAACCTGCCATCACGAGATTTCGATTCCACCGCCGCCTTCT
ATGAAAGGTTGGGCTTCGGAATCGTTTTCCGGGACGCCGGCTGGATGATCCTCCAGCGCGGGGATCTCAT
GCTGGAGTTCTTCGCCCACCCTAGGGGGAGGCTAACTGAAACACGGAAGGAGACAATACCGGAAGGAACC
CGCGCTATGACGGCAATAAAAAGACAGAATAAAACGCACGGTGTTGGGTCGTTTGTTCATAAACGCGGGG
TTCGGTCCCAGGGCTGGCACTCTGTCGATACCCCACCGAGACCCCATTGGGGCCAATACGCCCGCGTTTC
TTCCTTTTCCCCACCCCACCCCCCAAGTTCGGGTGAAGGCCCAGGGCTCGCAGCCAACGTCGGGGCGGCA
GGCCCTGCCATAGCCTCAGGTTACTCATATATACTTTAGATTGATTTAAAACTTCATTTTTAATTTAAAA
GGATCTAGGTGAAGATCCTTTTTGATAATCTCATGACCAAAATCCCTTAACGTGAGTTTTCGTTCCACTG
AGCGTCAGACCCCGTAGAAAAGATCAAAGGATCTTCTTGAGATCCTTTTTTTCTGCGCGTAATCTGCTGC
TTGCAAACAAAAAAACCACCGCTACCAGCGGTGGTTTGTTTGCCGGATCAAGAGCTACCAACTCTTTTTC
CGAAGGTAACTGGCTTCAGCAGAGCGCAGATACCAAATACTGTCCTTCTAGTGTAGCCGTAGTTAGGCCA
CCACTTCAAGAACTCTGTAGCACCGCCTACATACCTCGCTCTGCTAATCCTGTTACCAGTGGCTGCTGCC
AGTGGCGATAAGTCGTGTCTTACCGGGTTGGACTCAAGACGATAGTTACCGGATAAGGCGCAGCGGTCGG
GCTGAACGGGGGGTTCGTGCACACAGCCCAGCTTGGAGCGAACGACCTACACCGAACTGAGATACCTACA
GCGTGAGCTATGAGAAAGCGCCACGCTTCCCGAAGGGAGAAAGGCGGACAGGTATCCGGTAAGCGGCAGG
GTCGGAACAGGAGAGCGCACGAGGGAGCTTCCAGGGGGAAACGCCTGGTATCTTTATAGTCCTGTCGGGT
TTCGCCACCTCTGACTTGAGCGTCGATTTTTGTGATGCTCGTCAGGGGGGCGGAGCCTATGGAAAAACGC
CAGCAACGCGGCCTTTTTACGGTTCCTGGCCTTTTGCTGGCCTTTTGCTCACATGTTCTTTCCTGCGTTA
TCCCCTGATTCTGTGGATAACCGTATTACCGCCATGCAT
