>Addgene plasmid #31866 | pLSSmKate1-N1 | addgene partial sequence | sequence record 37299 | CMV-F
ACCGTCAGATCCGCTAGCGCTACCGGACTCAGATCTCGAGCTCAAGCTTCGAATTCTGCAGTCGACGGTA
CCGCGGGCCCGGGATCCACCGGTCGCCACCATGAGCGAGCTGATTAAGGAGAACATGCACATGAAGCTGT
ACATGGAAGGCACCGTGAACAACCACCACTTCAAGTGCACATCCGAGGGCGAAGGCAAGCCCTACGAGGG
CACCCAGACCATGAGAATCAAGGTGGTCGAGGGCGGCCCTCTACCCTTCGCCTTCGACATCTTGGCTACC
AGCTTCATGTACGGCAGCTACACCTTCATCAACCACACCCAGGGCATCCCCGACTTCTTTAAGCAGTCCT
TCCCTGAGGGCTTCACATGGGAGAGAGTCACCACATACGAAGACGGGGGCGTGCTGACCGCTACCCAGGA
CACCAGCCTCCAGGACGGTTGCCTCATCTACAACGTCAAGATCAGAGGGGTGAACTTCACATCCAACGGC
CCTGTGATGCAGAAGAAAACACTCGGCTGGGAGGCCGGGACCGAGATGCTGTACCCCGCTGACGGCGGCC
TGGAAGGCAGAAGCGACGAGGCCCTGAAGCTCGTGGGCGGGGGCCACCTGATCTGCAACTTGAAGAGCAC
ATACAGATCCAAGAAACCCGCTAAGAATCTCAAGGTGCCCGGCGTCTACTATGTGGACCGAAGACTGGAA
AGAATCAAGGAGGCCGACAAAGAGACCTACGTCGAGCAGCACGAGGTGGCTGTGGCCAGATACTGCGACC
TCCCTAGCAAACTGGGGCACAAGCTTAATTAAAGCGGCCGCGACTCT
